Addgene plasmid #193246: Lenti-sgTsc1#1/Cre
Purpose: Lentiviral vector expressing Cre recombinase (driven by mPGK promoter) and an sgRNA against the mouse Tsc1 gene
Depositing lab: Julien Sage. Depositing organization: Stanford University. Publication: A multiplexed in vivo approach to identify driver genes in small cell lung cancer. Lee MC, Cai H, Murray CW, Li C, Shue YT, Andrejka L, He AL, Holzem AME, Drainas AP, Ko JH, Coles GL, Kong C, Zhu S, Zhu C, Wang J, van de Rijn M, Petrov DA, Winslow MM, Sage J. Cell Rep. 2023 Jan 13;42(1):111990. doi: 10.1016/j.celrep.2023.111990. PubMed 36640300.
Backbone
  Vector backbone: pLL3.3
  Vector type: Mammalian Expression, Lentiviral, CRISPR
Growth in bacteria
  Bacterial resistance: Ampicillin, 100 μg/mL
  Growth temperature: 37°C
  Growth strain: NEB Stable
  Copy number: High Copy
Gene/Insert
  Gene/Insert name: sgTsc1#1
  gRNA/shRNA sequence: ACCTAAGATCCACATACCAG
  Species: M. musculus (mouse)
  Insert size (bp): 20
  Entrez Gene: Tsc1
  Promoter: U6
  Cloning method: Restriction Enzyme; 5′ cloning site Unknown (unknown if destroyed); 3′ cloning site Unknown (unknown if destroyed)
Terms and licenses: Academic/Nonprofit Terms; Industry Terms: Not Available to Industry
Depositor comments: Please visit https://www.biorxiv.org/content/10.1101/2022.03.28.485708v1 for bioRxiv preprint.
How to cite: Lenti-sgTsc1#1/Cre was a gift from Julien Sage (Addgene plasmid # 193246 ; http://n2t.net/addgene:193246 ; RRID:Addgene_193246)
