[The description below was written by a language model from this plasmid's Addgene catalogue record and pLannotate feature annotations shown in this document.]
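Description:
Lenti-sgTsc1#1/Cre is an HIV-1-derived lentiviral transfer plasmid built on the pLL3.3 backbone that delivers two functions in one virus: a CRISPR guide RNA against mouse Tsc1 and Cre recombinase. In bacteria it is maintained through a high-copy ColE1/pUC-type origin and selected with ampicillin via the β-lactamase gene.

The viral genome is transcribed in packaging cells from a CMV enhancer/promoter fused to a truncated 5' LTR. It carries the Ψ packaging signal with adjoining gag sequence, the Rev response element for Rev-dependent nuclear export, and the cPPT/CTS, which aids nuclear import. A WPRE downstream of the payload enhances transcript expression. It is followed by residual nef-region sequence and a second LTR element, which the automated annotation also labels as a truncated 5' LTR but which occupies the 3' LTR position.

Between these elements sit two independent expression units. A human U6 RNA polymerase III promoter drives the 20-nt Tsc1 spacer joined to the Streptococcus pyogenes Cas9 guide scaffold (annotated as a tracrRNA fragment). A mouse PGK promoter drives the Cre coding sequence. No Cas9 is annotated in the vector, so the nuclease must be supplied by the target cells or animal.

The associated study describes a multiplexed in vivo approach for identifying driver genes in small cell lung cancer. The vector's design suits that kind of use: Cre recombines loxP-flanked alleles in transduced cells while the guide directs disruption of Tsc1, presumably in mice carrying floxed alleles and a Cas9 source, although the record does not give the host genotype. The "#1" in the name suggests it is one of several Tsc1 guides.
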