Features (pLannotate 1.2.2; 21 found; start..end, strand, type, name):
      1..380     +  enhancer       CMV enhancer: human cytomegalovirus immediate early enhancer
    381..580     +  promoter       CMV promoter: human cytomegalovirus (CMV) immediate early promoter
    598..778     +  LTR            5' LTR (truncated): truncated 5' long terminal repeat (LTR) from HIV-1
    825..950     +  misc_feature   HIV-1 Ψ: packaging signal of human immunodeficiency virus type 1
    934..1272    +  CDS            HIV-1 gag (fragment): gag protein from human immunodeficiency virus 1; gag
   1447..1680    +  misc_feature   RRE: The Rev response element (RRE) of HIV-1 allows for Rev-dependent mRNA export from the nucleus to the cytoplasm.
   2057..2157    +  CDS            Rev (fragment): human immunodeficiency virus 1 (HIV-1) Rev protein; rev; enhances nuclear export of unspliced and incompletely spliced viral mRNAs
   2207..2324    +  misc_feature   cPPT/CTS: central polypurine tract and central termination sequence of HIV-1
   2406..2646    +  promoter       U6 promoter: RNA polymerase III promoter for human U6 snRNA
   2694..2761    +  misc_RNA       tracrRNA (fragment): trans-activating CRISPR RNA for the Streptococcus pyogenes CRISPR/Cas9 system
   2814..3306    +  promoter       PGK promoter: mouse phosphoglycerate kinase 1 promoter
   3336..4366    +  CDS            Cre (fragment): site-specific recombinase Cre is a site-specific recombinase from bacteriophage P1. Recombination occurs at loxP sequences.
   4399..4422    +  misc_feature   MCS (fragment): pBluescript multiple cloning site
   4422..5010    +  misc_feature   WPRE: woodchuck hepatitis virus posttranscriptional regulatory element
   5011..5030    +  misc_feature   MCS (fragment): pBluescript multiple cloning site
   5032..5532    +  CDS            nef (fragment): NEF_HV1LA - Experimental evidence at protein level: Swiss-Prot protein existence level 1. Extracellular Nef protein targets CD4(+) T-lymphocytes for apoptosis by interacting with CXCR4 surface receptors. From Human immunodeficiency virus type 1 group M subtype B (isolate Lai) (HIV-1).
   5539..5719    +  LTR            5' LTR (truncated): truncated 5' long terminal repeat (LTR) from HIV-1
   5781..6369    -  rep_origin     ori: high-copy-number ColE1/pMB1/pBR322/pUC origin of replication
   6540..7400    -  CDS            AmpR: β-lactamase; bla; confers resistance to ampicillin, carbenicillin, and related antibiotics
   7401..7505    -  promoter       AmpR promoter: bla
   7564..7616    -  misc_feature   bom (fragment): basis of mobility region from pBR322
>Addgene plasmid #193246 | Lenti-sgTsc1#1/Cre | addgene full sequence | sequence record 379554 | Addgene NGS Result
GACATTGATTATTGACTAGTTATTAATAGTAATCAATTACGGGGTCATTAGTTCATAGCCCATATATGGA
GTTCCGCGTTACATAACTTACGGTAAATGGCCCGCCTGGCTGACCGCCCAACGACCCCCGCCCATTGACG
TCAATAATGACGTATGTTCCCATAGTAACGCCAATAGGGACTTTCCATTGACGTCAATGGGTGGAGTATT
TACGGTAAACTGCCCACTTGGCAGTACATCAAGTGTATCATATGCCAAGTACGCCCCCTATTGACGTCAA
TGACGGTAAATGGCCCGCCTGGCATTATGCCCAGTACATGACCTTATGGGACTTTCCTACTTGGCAGTAC
ATCTACGTATTAGTCATCGCTATTACCATGGTGATGCGGTTTTGGCAGTACATCAATGGGCGTGGATAGC
GGTTTGACTCACGGGGATTTCCAAGTCTCCACCCCATTGACGTCAATGGGAGTTTGTTTTGGCACCAAAA
TCAACGGGACTTTCCAAAATGTCGTAACAACTCCGCCCCATTGACGCAAATGGGCGGTAGGCGTGTACGG
TGGGAGGTCTATATAAGCAGCGCGTTTTGCCTGTACTGGGTCTCTCTGGTTAGACCAGATCTGAGCCTGG
GAGCTCTCTGGCTAACTAGGGAACCCACTGCTTAAGCCTCAATAAAGCTTGCCTTGAGTGCTTCAAGTAG
TGTGTGCCCGTCTGTTGTGTGACTCTGGTAACTAGAGATCCCTCAGACCCTTTTAGTCAGTGTGGAAAAT
CTCTAGCAGTGGCGCCCGAACAGGGACTTGAAAGCGAAAGGGAAACCAGAGGAGCTCTCTCGACGCAGGA
CTCGGCTTGCTGAAGCGCGCACGGCAAGAGGCGAGGGGCGGCGACTGGTGAGTACGCCAAAAATTTTGAC
TAGCGGAGGCTAGAAGGAGAGAGATGGGTGCGAGAGCGTCAGTATTAAGCGGGGGAGAATTAGATCGCGA
TGGGAAAAAATTCGGTTAAGGCCAGGGGGAAAGAAAAAATATAAATTAAAACATATAGTATGGGCAAGCA
GGGAGCTAGAACGATTCGCAGTTAATCCTGGCCTGTTAGAAACATCAGAAGGCTGTAGACAAATACTGGG
ACAGCTACAACCATCCCTTCAGACAGGATCAGAAGAACTTAGATCATTATATAATACAGTAGCAACCCTC
TATTGTGTGCATCAAAGGATAGAGATAAAAGACACCAAGGAAGCTTTAGACAAGATAGAGGAAGAGCAAA
ACAAAAGTAAGACCACCGCACAGCAAGCGGCCGGCCGCTGATCTTCAGACCTGGAGGAGGAGATATGAGG
GACAATTGGAGAAGTGAATTATATAAATATAAAGTAGTAAAAATTGAACCATTAGGAGTAGCACCCACCA
AGGCAAAGAGAAGAGTGGTGCAGAGAGAAAAAAGAGCAGTGGGAATAGGAGCTTTGTTCCTTGGGTTCTT
GGGAGCAGCAGGAAGCACTATGGGCGCAGCGTCAATGACGCTGACGGTACAGGCCAGACAATTATTGTCT
GGTATAGTGCAGCAGCAGAACAATTTGCTGAGGGCTATTGAGGCGCAACAGCATCTGTTGCAACTCACAG
TCTGGGGCATCAAGCAGCTCCAGGCAAGAATCCTGGCTGTGGAAAGATACCTAAAGGATCAACAGCTCCT
GGGGATTTGGGGTTGCTCTGGAAAACTCATTTGCACCACTGCTGTGCCTTGGAATGCTAGTTGGAGTAAT
AAATCTCTGGAACAGATTTGGAATCACACGACCTGGATGGAGTGGGACAGAGAAATTAACAATTACACAA
GCTTAATACACTCCTTAATTGAAGAATCGCAAAACCAGCAAGAAAAGAATGAACAAGAATTATTGGAATT
AGATAAATGGGCAAGTTTGTGGAATTGGTTTAACATAACAAATTGGCTGTGGTATATAAAATTATTCATA
ATGATAGTAGGAGGCTTGGTAGGTTTAAGAATAGTTTTTGCTGTACTTTCTATAGTGAATAGAGTTAGGC
AGGGATATTCACCATTATCGTTTCAGACCCACCTCCCAACCCCGAGGGGACCCGACAGGCCCGAAGGAAT
AGAAGAAGAAGGTGGAGAGAGAGACAGAGACAGATCCATTCGATTAGTGAACGGATCGGCACTGCGTGCG
CCAATTCTGCAGACAAATGGCAGTATTCATCCACAATTTTAAAAGAAAAGGGGGGATTGGGGGGTACAGT
GCAGGGGAAAGAATAGTAGACATAATAGCAACAGACATACAAACTAAAGAATTACAAAAACAAATTACAA
AAATTCAAAATTTTCGGGTTTATTACAGGGACAGCAGAGATCCAGTTTGGTTAGTACCGGGCCCGCTCTA
GCCCTGCAGGAACTGTTTAAACTGTGAGGGCCTATTTCCCATGATTCCTTCATATTTGCATATACGATAC
AAGGCTGTTAGAGAGATAATTGGAATTAATTTGACTGTAAACACAAAGATATTAGTACAAAATACGTGAC
GTAGAAAGTAATAATTTCTTGGGTAGTTTGCAGTTTTAAAATTATGTTTTAAAATGGACTATCATATGCT
TACCGTAACTTGAAAGTATTTCGATTTCTTGGCTTTATATATCTTGTGGAAAGGACCAAACACCGACCTA
AGATCCACATACCAGGTTTAAGAGCTATGCTGGAAACAGCATAGCAAGTTTAAATAAGGCTAGTCCGTTA
TCAACTTGAAAAAGTGGCACCGAGTCGGTGCTTTTTTGTTTGGCGCGCCTATGGCTTAATTAACATGGCG
GCCGCATTCTACCGGGTAGGGGAGGCGCTTTTCCCAAGGCAGTCTGGAGCATGCGCTTTAGCAGCCCCGC
TGGGCACTTGGCGCTACACAAGTGGCCTCTGGCCTCGCACACATTCCACATCCACCGGTAGGCGCCAACC
GGCTCCGTTCTTTGGTGGCCCCTTCGCGCCACCTTCTACTCCTCCCCTAGTCAGGAAGTTCCCCCCCGCC
CCGCAGCTCGCGTCGTGCAGGACGTGACAAATGGAAGTAGCACGTCTCACTAGTCTCGTGCAGATGGACA
GCACCGCTGAGCAATGGAAGCGGGTAGGCCTTTGGGGCAGCGGCCAATAGCAGCTTTGCTCCTTCGCTTT
CTGGGCTCAGAGGCTGGGAAGGGGTGGGTCCGGGGGCGGGCTCAGGGGCGGGCTCAGGGGCGGGGCGGGC
GCCCGAAGGTCCTCCGGAGGCCCGGCATTCTGCACGCTTCAAAAGCGCACGTCTGCCGCGCTGTTCTCCT
CTTCCTCATCTCCGGGACCCGGGATGCCCAAGAAGAAGAGGAAGGTGTCCAATTTACTGACCGTACACCA
AAATTTGCCTGCATTACCGGTCGATGCAACGAGTGATGAGGTTCGCAAGAACCTGATGGACATGTTCAGG
GATCGCCAGGCGTTTTCTGAGCATACCTGGAAAATGCTTCTGTCCGTTTGCCGGTCGTGGGCGGCATGGT
GCAAGTTGAATAACCGGAAATGGTTTCCCGCAGAACCTGAAGATGTTCGCGATTATCTTCTATATCTTCA
GGCGCGCGGTCTGGCAGTAAAAACTATCCAGCAACATTTGGGCCAGCTAAACATGCTTCATCGTCGGTCC
GGGCTGCCACGACCAAGTGACAGCAATGCTGTTTCACTGGTTATGCGGCGGATCCGAAAAGAAAACGTTG
ATGCCGGTGAACGTGCAAAACAGGCTCTAGCGTTCGAACGCACTGATTTCGACCAGGTTCGTTCACTCAT
GGAAAATAGCGATCGCTGCCAGGATATACGTAATCTGGCATTTCTGGGGATTGCTTATAACACCCTGTTA
CGTATAGCCGAAATTGCCAGGATCAGGGTTAAAGATATCTCACGTACTGACGGTGGGAGAATGTTAATCC
ATATTGGCAGAACGAAAACGCTGGTTAGCACCGCAGGTGTAGAGAAGGCACTTAGCCTGGGGGTAACTAA
ACTGGTCGAGCGATGGATTTCCGTCTCTGGTGTAGCTGATGATCCGAATAACTACCTGTTTTGCCGGGTC
AGAAAAAATGGTGTTGCCGCGCCATCTGCCACCAGCCAGCTATCAACTCGCGCCCTGGAAGGGATTTTTG
AAGCAACTCATCGATTGATTTACGGCGCTAAGGATGACTCTGGTCAGAGATACCTGGCCTGGTCTGGACA
CAGTGCCCGTGTCGGAGCCGCGCGAGATATGGCCCGCGCTGGAGTTTCAATACCGGAGATCATGCAAGCT
GGTGGCTGGACCAATGTAAATATTGTCATGAACTATATCCGTAACCTGGATAGTGAAACAGGGGCAATGG
TGCGCCTGCTGGAAGATGGCGATTAGCCATGTTTAAGGGTTCCGGTTCCACTAGGTACAATTCGATATCA
AGCTTATCGATAATCAACCTCTGGATTACAAAATTTGTGAAAGATTGACTGGTATTCTTAACTATGTTGC
TCCTTTTACGCTATGTGGATACGCTGCTTTAATGCCTTTGTATCATGCTATTGCTTCCCGTATGGCTTTC
ATTTTCTCCTCCTTGTATAAATCCTGGTTGCTGTCTCTTTATGAGGAGTTGTGGCCCGTTGTCAGGCAAC
GTGGCGTGGTGTGCACTGTGTTTGCTGACGCAACCCCCACTGGTTGGGGCATTGCCACCACCTGTCAGCT
CCTTTCCGGGACTTTCGCTTTCCCCCTCCCTATTGCCACGGCGGAACTCATCGCCGCCTGCCTTGCCCGC
TGCTGGACAGGGGCTCGGCTGTTGGGCACTGACAATTCCGTGGTGTTGTCGGGGAAATCATCGTCCTTTC
CTTGGCTGCTCGCCTGTGTTGCCACCTGGATTCTGCGCGGGACGTCCTTCTGCTACGTCCCTTCGGCCCT
CAATCCAGCGGACCTTCCTTCCCGCGGCCTGCTGCCGGCTCTGCGGCCTCTTCCGCGTCTTCGCCTTCGC
CCTCAGACGAGTCGGATCTCCCTTTGGGCCGCCTCCCCGCATCGATACCGTCGACCTCGATCGAGACCTA
GAAAAACATGGAGCAATCACAAGTAGCAATACAGCAGCTACCAATGCTGATTGTGCCTGGCTAGAAGCAC
AAGAGGAGGAGGAGGTGGGTTTTCCAGTCACACCTCAGGTACCTTTAAGACCAATGACTTACAAGGCAGC
TGTAGATCTTAGCCACTTTTTAAAAGAAAAGGGGGGACTGGAAGGGCTAATTCACTCCCAACGAAGACAA
GATATCCTTGATCTGTGGATCTACCACACACAAGGCTACTTCCCTGATTGGCAGAACTACACACCAGGGC
CAGGGATCAGATATCCACTGACCTTTGGATGGTGCTACAAGCTAGTACCAGTTGAGCAAGAGAAGGTAGA
AGAAGCCAATGAAGGAGAGAACACCCGCTTGTTACACCCTGTGAGCCTGCATGGGATGGATGACCCGGAG
AGAGAAGTATTAGAGTGGAGGTTTGACAGCCGCCTAGCATTTCATCACATGGCCCGAGAGCTGCATCCGG
ACTGTACTGGGTCTCTCTGGTTAGACCAGATCTGAGCCTGGGAGCTCTCTGGCTAACTAGGGAACCCACT
GCTTAAGCCTCAATAAAGCTTGCCTTGAGTGCTTCAAGTAGTGTGTGCCCGTCTGTTGTGTGACTCTGGT
AACTAGAGATCCCTCAGACCCTTTTAGTCAGTGTGGAAAATCTCTAGCAGCATGTGAGCAAAAGGCCAGC
AAAAGGCCAGGAACCGTAAAAAGGCCGCGTTGCTGGCGTTTTTCCATAGGCTCCGCCCCCCTGACGAGCA
TCACAAAAATCGACGCTCAAGTCAGAGGTGGCGAAACCCGACAGGACTATAAAGATACCAGGCGTTTCCC
CCTGGAAGCTCCCTCGTGCGCTCTCCTGTTCCGACCCTGCCGCTTACCGGATACCTGTCCGCCTTTCTCC
CTTCGGGAAGCGTGGCGCTTTCTCATAGCTCACGCTGTAGGTATCTCAGTTCGGTGTAGGTCGTTCGCTC
CAAGCTGGGCTGTGTGCACGAACCCCCCGTTCAGCCCGACCGCTGCGCCTTATCCGGTAACTATCGTCTT
GAGTCCAACCCGGTAAGACACGACTTATCGCCACTGGCAGCAGCCACTGGTAACAGGATTAGCAGAGCGA
GGTATGTAGGCGGTGCTACAGAGTTCTTGAAGTGGTGGCCTAACTACGGCTACACTAGAAGAACAGTATT
TGGTATCTGCGCTCTGCTGAAGCCAGTTACCTTCGGAAAAAGAGTTGGTAGCTCTTGATCCGGCAAACAA
ACCACCGCTGGTAGCGGTGGTTTTTTTGTTTGCAAGCAGCAGATTACGCGCAGAAAAAAAGGATCTCAAG
AAGATCCTTTGATCTTTTCTACGGGGTCTGACGCTCAGTGGAACGAAAACTCACGTTAAGGGATTTTGGT
CATGAGATTATCAAAAAGGATCTTCACCTAGATCCTTTTAAATTAAAAATGAAGTTTTAAATCAATCTAA
AGTATATATGAGTAAACTTGGTCTGACAGTTACCAATGCTTAATCAGTGAGGCACCTATCTCAGCGATCT
GTCTATTTCGTTCATCCATAGTTGCCTGACTCCCCGTCGTGTAGATAACTACGATACGGGAGGGCTTACC
ATCTGGCCCCAGTGCTGCAATGATACCGCGAGACCCACGCTCACCGGCTCCAGATTTATCAGCAATAAAC
CAGCCAGCCGGAAGGGCCGAGCGCAGAAGTGGTCCTGCAACTTTATCCGCCTCCATCCAGTCTATTAATT
GTTGCCGGGAAGCTAGAGTAAGTAGTTCGCCAGTTAATAGTTTGCGCAACGTTGTTGCCATTGCTACAGG
CATCGTGGTGTCACGCTCGTCGTTTGGTATGGCTTCATTCAGCTCCGGTTCCCAACGATCAAGGCGAGTT
ACATGATCCCCCATGTTGTGCAAAAAAGCGGTTAGCTCCTTCGGTCCTCCGATCGTTGTCAGAAGTAAGT
TGGCCGCAGTGTTATCACTCATGGTTATGGCAGCACTGCATAATTCTCTTACTGTCATGCCATCCGTAAG
ATGCTTTTCTGTGACTGGTGAGTACTCAACCAAGTCATTCTGAGAATAGTGTATGCGGCGACCGAGTTGC
TCTTGCCCGGCGTCAATACGGGATAATACCGCGCCACATAGCAGAACTTTAAAAGTGCTCATCATTGGAA
AACGTTCTTCGGGGCGAAAACTCTCAAGGATCTTACCGCTGTTGAGATCCAGTTCGATGTAACCCACTCG
TGCACCCAACTGATCTTCAGCATCTTTTACTTTCACCAGCGTTTCTGGGTGAGCAAAAACAGGAAGGCAA
AATGCCGCAAAAAAGGGAATAAGGGCGACACGGAAATGTTGAATACTCATACTCTTCCTTTTTCAATATT
ATTGAAGCATTTATCAGGGTTATTGTCTCATGAGCGGATACATATTTGAATGTATTTAGAAAAATAAACA
AATAGGGGTTCCGCGCACATTTCCCCGAAAAGTGCCACCTGACGTCGACGGATCGGGAGATCTCCCGATC
CCCTATGGTGCACTCTCAGTACAATCTGCTCTGATGCCGCATAGTTAAGCCAGTATCTGCTCCCTGCTTG
TGTGTTGGAGGTCGCTGAGTAGTGCGCGAGCAAAATTTAAGCTACAACAAGGCAAGGCTTGACCGACAAT
TGCATGAAGAATCTGCTTAGGGTTAGGCGTTTTGCGCTGCTTCGCGATGTACGGGCCAGATATACGCGTT
